Addgene plasmid #113970: sg2+sg3
Purpose: Double short guide RNA targeting TACCACATTTGTAGAGGTT & CAATGTATCTTATCATGTC
Depositing lab: Jordan Green. Depositing organization: Johns Hopkins University and School of Medicine. Publication: Poly(Beta-Amino Ester) Nanoparticles Enable Nonviral Delivery of CRISPR-Cas9 Plasmids for Gene Knockout and Gene Deletion. Rui Y, Varanasi M, Mendes S, Yamagata HM, Wilson DR, Green JJ. Mol Ther Nucleic Acids. 2020 Apr 21;20:661-672. doi: 10.1016/j.omtn.2020.04.005. PubMed 32380416.
Backbone
  Vector backbone: pBR322
  Backbone size w/o insert (bp): 2600
  Total vector size (bp): 430
  Vector type: Mammalian Expression
Growth in bacteria
  Bacterial resistance: Ampicillin, 100 μg/mL
  Growth temperature: 37°C
  Growth strain: DH5alpha
  Copy number: High Copy
Gene/Insert
  Gene/Insert name: sg2+sg3
  gRNA/shRNA sequence: TACCACATTTGTAGAGGTT, CAATGTATCTTATCATGTC
  Species: H. sapiens (human), M. musculus (mouse)
  Promoter: U6
  Cloning method: TOPO Cloning
  Sequencing primers: 5′ TACCACATTTGTAGAGGTT; 3′ CCTGTGTGAAATTGTTATCCGCT
Terms and licenses: Academic/Nonprofit Terms; Industry Terms: Not Available to Industry
How to cite: sg2+sg3 was a gift from Jordan Green (Addgene plasmid # 113970 ; http://n2t.net/addgene:113970 ; RRID:Addgene_113970)
