[The description below was written by a language model from this plasmid's Addgene catalogue record and pLannotate feature annotations shown in this document.]
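Description:
sg2+sg3 is a small mammalian-expression plasmid that delivers two Streptococcus pyogenes-type single guide RNAs from one molecule. The catalogue lists pBR322 as the backbone and TOPO cloning as the assembly method. It is propagated in E. coli through a high-copy ColE1/pMB1-family origin and selected with ampicillin via the AmpR (β-lactamase) gene and its native promoter. The two sequence records, one from the depositor and one from repository sequencing, are about 3.49 kb and carry the same features in the same order. The catalogue's "total vector size" of 430 bp therefore cannot describe the whole plasmid and more plausibly reflects a single guide cassette.

The payload is a tandem pair of near-identical cassettes. Each consists of a human U6 RNA polymerase III promoter, a guide spacer, and the Cas9 guide scaffold (annotated as a tracrRNA fragment), and each is flanked by partial attB1 and attB2 sequences that are probably remnants of the parental guide-cloning fragment. A short SV40 poly(A) signal "fragment" is annotated immediately after the second U6 promoter, where the spacer sits, which suggests that this guide is directed against SV40 polyadenylation sequence; the record does not name the target of either guide, although human and mouse are given as species. Other backbone remnants include lac promoter/operator elements, small lacI fragments, an SV40 origin with a full SV40 poly(A) signal, and a sliver of CMV enhancer.

No Cas9 is encoded, so the nuclease must be supplied separately. The associated publication concerns nonviral poly(beta-amino ester) nanoparticle delivery of CRISPR-Cas9 plasmids for gene knockout and gene deletion, and a two-guide plasmid suits the deletion approach, in which paired cuts excise the intervening segment.
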