Features (pLannotate 1.2.2; 21 found; start..end, strand, type, name):
    296..1156    -  CDS            AmpR: β-lactamase; bla; confers resistance to ampicillin, carbenicillin, and related antibiotics
   1157..1261    -  promoter       AmpR promoter: bla
   1291..1310    +  enhancer       CMV enhancer (fragment): human cytomegalovirus immediate early enhancer
   1319..1336    +  protein_bind   attB1 (fragment): mutant version of attB; recombination site for the Gateway® BP reaction BP Clonase™
   1388..1628    +  promoter       U6 promoter: RNA polymerase III promoter for human U6 snRNA
   1675..1742    +  misc_RNA       tracrRNA (fragment): trans-activating CRISPR RNA for the Streptococcus pyogenes CRISPR/Cas9 system
   1753..1774    -  protein_bind   attB2 (fragment): mutant version of attB; recombination site for the Gateway® BP reaction BP Clonase™
   1793..1810    +  protein_bind   attB1 (fragment): mutant version of attB; recombination site for the Gateway® BP reaction BP Clonase™
   1862..2102    +  promoter       U6 promoter: RNA polymerase III promoter for human U6 snRNA
   2112..2130    +  polyA_signal   SV40 poly(A) signal (fragment): SV40 polyadenylation signal
   2149..2216    +  misc_RNA       tracrRNA (fragment): trans-activating CRISPR RNA for the Streptococcus pyogenes CRISPR/Cas9 system
   2227..2248    -  protein_bind   attB2 (fragment): mutant version of attB; recombination site for the Gateway® BP reaction BP Clonase™
   2303..2319    -  protein_bind   lac operator: The lac repressor binds to the lac operator to inhibit transcription in E. coli. This inhibition can be relieved by adding lactose or isopropyl-β-D-thiogalactopyranoside (IPTG). lac repressor encoded by lacI
   2327..2357    -  promoter       lac promoter: promoter for the E. coli lac operon
   2372..2393    -  protein_bind   CAP binding site: CAP binding activates transcription in the presence of cAMP. E. coli catabolite activator protein
   2406..2445    -  CDS            lacI (fragment): lac repressor; lacI; The lac repressor binds to the lac operator to inhibit transcription in E. coli. This inhibition can be relieved by adding lactose or isopropyl-β-D-thiogalactopyranoside (IPTG).
   2452..2474    +  promoter       SV40 promoter (fragment): SV40 enhancer and early promoter
   2498..2633    +  rep_origin     SV40 ori: SV40 origin of replication
   2653..2787    +  polyA_signal   SV40 poly(A) signal: SV40 polyadenylation signal
   2789..2843    -  CDS            lacI (fragment): lac repressor; lacI; The lac repressor binds to the lac operator to inhibit transcription in E. coli. This inhibition can be relieved by adding lactose or isopropyl-β-D-thiogalactopyranoside (IPTG).
   3026..125     -  rep_origin     ori (across the origin): high-copy-number ColE1/pMB1/pBR322/pUC origin of replication
>Addgene plasmid #113970 | sg2+sg3 | depositor full sequence | sequence record 215178 | sg2+sg3 sequence 3489 bps
TGCTGAAGCCAGTTACCTTCGGAAAAAGAGTTGGTAGCTCTTGATCCGGCAAACAAACCACCGCTGGTAG
CGGTGGTTTTTTTGTTTGCAAGCAGCAGATTACGCGCAGAAAAAAAGGATCTCAAGAAGATCCTTTGATC
TTTTCTACGGGGTCTGACGCTCAGTGGAACGAAAACTCACGTTAAGGGATTTTGGTCATGAGATTATCAA
AAAGGATCTTCACCTAGATCCTTTTAAATTAAAAATGAAGTTTTAAATCAATCTAAAGTATATATGAGTA
AACTTGGTCTGACAGTTACCAATGCTTAATCAGTGAGGCACCTATCTCAGCGATCTGTCTATTTCGTTCA
TCCATAGTTGCCTGACTCCCCGTCGTGTAGATAACTACGATACGGGAGGGCTTACCATCTGGCCCCAGTG
CTGCAATGATACCGCGAGACCCACGCTCACCGGCTCCAGATTTATCAGCAATAAACCAGCCAGCCGGAAG
GGCCGAGCGCAGAAGTGGTCCTGCAACTTTATCCGCCTCCATCCAGTCTATTAATTGTTGCCGGGAAGCT
AGAGTAAGTAGTTCGCCAGTTAATAGTTTGCGCAACGTTGTTGCCATTGCTACAGGCATCGTGGTGTCAC
GCTCGTCGTTTGGTATGGCTTCATTCAGCTCCGGTTCCCAACGATCAAGGCGAGTTACATGATCCCCCAT
GTTGTGCAAAAAAGCGGTTAGCTCCTTCGGTCCTCCGATCGTTGTCAGAAGTAAGTTGGCCGCAGTGTTA
TCACTCATGGTTATGGCAGCACTGCATAATTCTCTTACTGTCATGCCATCCGTAAGATGCTTTTCTGTGA
CTGGTGAGTACTCAACCAAGTCATTCTGAGAATAGTGTATGCGGCGACCGAGTTGCTCTTGCCCGGCGTC
AATACGGGATAATACCGCGCCACATAGCAGAACTTTAAAAGTGCTCATCATTGGAAAACGTTCTTCGGGG
CGAAAACTCTCAAGGATCTTACCGCTGTTGAGATCCAGTTCGATGTAACCCACTCGTGCACCCAACTGAT
CTTCAGCATCTTTTACTTTCACCAGCGTTTCTGGGTGAGCAAAAACAGGAAGGCAAAATGCCGCAAAAAA
GGGAATAAGGGCGACACGGAAATGTTGAATACTCATACTCTTCCTTTTTCAATATTATTGAAGCATTTAT
CAGGGTTATTGTCTCATGAGCGGATACATATTTGAATGTATTTAGAAAAATAAACAAATAGGGGTTCCGC
GCACATTTCCCCGAAAAGTGCCACCTGGTCGACATTGATTATTGACTAGTAAGAATTCTGTACAAAAAAG
CAGGCTTTAAAGGAACCAATTCAGTCGACTGGATCCGGTACCAAGGTCGGGCAGGAAGAGGGCCTATTTC
CCATGATTCCTTCATATTTGCATATACGATACAAGGCTGTTAGAGAGATAATTAGAATTAATTTGACTGT
AAACACAAAGATATTAGTACAAAATACGTGACGTAGAAAGTAATAATTTCTTGGGTAGTTTGCAGTTTTA
AAATTATGTTTTAAAATGGACTATCATATGCTTACCGTAACTTGAAAGTATTTCGATTTCTTGGCTTTAT
ATATCTTGTGGAAAGGACGAAACACCGAACCTCTACAAATGTGGTAGTTTCAGAGCTATGCTGGAAACAG
CATAGCAAGTTGAAATAAGGCTAGTCCGTTATCAACTTGAAAAAGTGGCACCGAGTCGGTGCTTTTTTCT
AGACCCAGCTTTCTTGTACAAAGTTGGCATTATGCCCCCGGGTGTACAAAAAAGCAGGCTTTAAAGGAAC
CAATTCAGTCGACTGGATCCGGTACCAAGGTCGGGCAGGAAGAGGGCCTATTTCCCATGATTCCTTCATA
TTTGCATATACGATACAAGGCTGTTAGAGAGATAATTAGAATTAATTTGACTGTAAACACAAAGATATTA
GTACAAAATACGTGACGTAGAAAGTAATAATTTCTTGGGTAGTTTGCAGTTTTAAAATTATGTTTTAAAA
TGGACTATCATATGCTTACCGTAACTTGAAAGTATTTCGATTTCTTGGCTTTATATATCTTGTGGAAAGG
ACGAAACACCGCAATGTATCTTATCATGTCGTTTCAGAGCTATGCTGGAAACAGCATAGCAAGTTGAAAT
AAGGCTAGTCCGTTATCAACTTGAAAAAGTGGCACCGAGTCGGTGCTTTTTTCTAGACCCAGCTTTCTTG
TACAAAGTTGGCATTACGCCAAGCTTGGCGTAATCATGGTCATAGCTGTTTCCTGTGTGAAATTGTTATC
CGCTCACAATTCCACACAACATACGAGCCGGAAGCATAAAGTGTAAAGCCTGGGGTGCCTAATGAGTGAG
CTAACTCACATTAATTGCGTTGCGCTCACTGCCCGCTTTCCAGTCGGGAAACCTGTCGTGCCAGCGGATC
CGCATCTCAATTAGTCAGCAACCATAGTCCCGCCCCTAACTCCGCCCATCCCGCCCCTAACTCCGCCCAG
TTCCGCCCATTCTCCGCCCCATGGCTGACTAATTTTTTTTATTTATGCAGAGGCCGAGGCCGCCTCGGCC
TCTGAGCTATTCCAGAAGTAGTGAGGAGGCTTTTTTGGAGGCCTAGGCTTTTGCAAAAAGCTAACTTGTT
TATTGCAGCTTATAATGGTTACAAATAAAGCAATAGCATCACAAATTTCACAAATAAAGCATTTTTTTCA
CTGCATTCTAGTTGTGGTTTGTCCAAACTCATCAATGTATCTTATCATGTCTGGATCCGCTGCATTAATG
AATCGGCCAACGCGCGGGGAGAGGCGGTTTGCGTATTGGGCGCTCTTCCGCTTCCTCGCTCACTGACTCG
CTGCGCTCGGTCGTTCGGCTGCGGCGAGCGGTATCAGCTCACTCAAAGGCGGTAATACGGTTATCCACAG
AATCAGGGGATAACGCAGGAAAGAACATGTGAGCAAAAGGCCAGCAAAAGGCCAGGAACCGTAAAAAGGC
CGCGTTGCTGGCGTTTTTCCATAGGCTCCGCCCCCCTGACGAGCATCACAAAAATCGACGCTCAAGTCAG
AGGTGGCGAAACCCGACAGGACTATAAAGATACCAGGCGTTTCCCCCTGGAAGCTCCCTCGTGCGCTCTC
CTGTTCCGACCCTGCCGCTTACCGGATACCTGTCCGCCTTTCTCCCTTCGGGAAGCGTGGCGCTTTCTCA
ATGCTCACGCTGTAGGTATCTCAGTTCGGTGTAGGTCGTTCGCTCCAAGCTGGGCTGTGTGCACGAACCC
CCCGTTCAGCCCGACCGCTGCGCCTTATCCGGTAACTATCGTCTTGAGTCCAACCCGGTAAGACACGACT
TATCGCCACTGGCAGCAGCCACTGGTAACAGGATTAGCAGAGCGAGGTATGTAGGCGGTGCTACAGAGTT
CTTGAAGTGGTGGCCTAACTACGGCTACACTAGAAGGACAGTATTTGGTATCTGCGCTC
