Features (pLannotate 1.2.2; 21 found; start..end, strand, type, name):
     11..28      +  protein_bind   attB1 (fragment): mutant version of attB; recombination site for the Gateway® BP reaction BP Clonase™
     80..320     +  promoter       U6 promoter: RNA polymerase III promoter for human U6 snRNA
    367..434     +  misc_RNA       tracrRNA (fragment): trans-activating CRISPR RNA for the Streptococcus pyogenes CRISPR/Cas9 system
    445..466     -  protein_bind   attB2 (fragment): mutant version of attB; recombination site for the Gateway® BP reaction BP Clonase™
    485..502     +  protein_bind   attB1 (fragment): mutant version of attB; recombination site for the Gateway® BP reaction BP Clonase™
    554..794     +  promoter       U6 promoter: RNA polymerase III promoter for human U6 snRNA
    804..822     +  polyA_signal   SV40 poly(A) signal (fragment): SV40 polyadenylation signal
    841..908     +  misc_RNA       tracrRNA (fragment): trans-activating CRISPR RNA for the Streptococcus pyogenes CRISPR/Cas9 system
    919..940     -  protein_bind   attB2 (fragment): mutant version of attB; recombination site for the Gateway® BP reaction BP Clonase™
    995..1011    -  protein_bind   lac operator: The lac repressor binds to the lac operator to inhibit transcription in E. coli. This inhibition can be relieved by adding lactose or isopropyl-β-D-thiogalactopyranoside (IPTG). lac repressor encoded by lacI
   1019..1049    -  promoter       lac promoter: promoter for the E. coli lac operon
   1064..1085    -  protein_bind   CAP binding site: CAP binding activates transcription in the presence of cAMP. E. coli catabolite activator protein
   1098..1137    -  CDS            lacI (fragment): lac repressor; lacI; The lac repressor binds to the lac operator to inhibit transcription in E. coli. This inhibition can be relieved by adding lactose or isopropyl-β-D-thiogalactopyranoside (IPTG).
   1144..1166    +  promoter       SV40 promoter (fragment): SV40 enhancer and early promoter
   1190..1325    +  rep_origin     SV40 ori: SV40 origin of replication
   1345..1479    +  polyA_signal   SV40 poly(A) signal: SV40 polyadenylation signal
   1481..1535    -  CDS            lacI (fragment): lac repressor; lacI; The lac repressor binds to the lac operator to inhibit transcription in E. coli. This inhibition can be relieved by adding lactose or isopropyl-β-D-thiogalactopyranoside (IPTG).
   1718..2306    -  rep_origin     ori: high-copy-number ColE1/pMB1/pBR322/pUC origin of replication
   2477..3337    -  CDS            AmpR: β-lactamase; bla; confers resistance to ampicillin, carbenicillin, and related antibiotics
   3338..3442    -  promoter       AmpR promoter: bla
   3473..2       +  enhancer       CMV enhancer (fragment) (across the origin): human cytomegalovirus immediate early enhancer
>Addgene plasmid #113970 | sg2+sg3 | addgene full sequence | sequence record 222972 | Addgene NGS Result
GTAAGAATTCTGTACAAAAAAGCAGGCTTTAAAGGAACCAATTCAGTCGACTGGATCCGGTACCAAGGTC
GGGCAGGAAGAGGGCCTATTTCCCATGATTCCTTCATATTTGCATATACGATACAAGGCTGTTAGAGAGA
TAATTAGAATTAATTTGACTGTAAACACAAAGATATTAGTACAAAATACGTGACGTAGAAAGTAATAATT
TCTTGGGTAGTTTGCAGTTTTAAAATTATGTTTTAAAATGGACTATCATATGCTTACCGTAACTTGAAAG
TATTTCGATTTCTTGGCTTTATATATCTTGTGGAAAGGACGAAACACCGAACCTCTACAAATGTGGTAGT
TTCAGAGCTATGCTGGAAACAGCATAGCAAGTTGAAATAAGGCTAGTCCGTTATCAACTTGAAAAAGTGG
CACCGAGTCGGTGCTTTTTTCTAGACCCAGCTTTCTTGTACAAAGTTGGCATTATGCCCCCGGGTGTACA
AAAAAGCAGGCTTTAAAGGAACCAATTCAGTCGACTGGATCCGGTACCAAGGTCGGGCAGGAAGAGGGCC
TATTTCCCATGATTCCTTCATATTTGCATATACGATACAAGGCTGTTAGAGAGATAATTAGAATTAATTT
GACTGTAAACACAAAGATATTAGTACAAAATACGTGACGTAGAAAGTAATAATTTCTTGGGTAGTTTGCA
GTTTTAAAATTATGTTTTAAAATGGACTATCATATGCTTACCGTAACTTGAAAGTATTTCGATTTCTTGG
CTTTATATATCTTGTGGAAAGGACGAAACACCGCAATGTATCTTATCATGTCGTTTCAGAGCTATGCTGG
AAACAGCATAGCAAGTTGAAATAAGGCTAGTCCGTTATCAACTTGAAAAAGTGGCACCGAGTCGGTGCTT
TTTTCTAGACCCAGCTTTCTTGTACAAAGTTGGCATTACGCCAAGCTTGGCGTAATCATGGTCATAGCTG
TTTCCTGTGTGAAATTGTTATCCGCTCACAATTCCACACAACATACGAGCCGGAAGCATAAAGTGTAAAG
CCTGGGGTGCCTAATGAGTGAGCTAACTCACATTAATTGCGTTGCGCTCACTGCCCGCTTTCCAGTCGGG
AAACCTGTCGTGCCAGCGGATCCGCATCTCAATTAGTCAGCAACCATAGTCCCGCCCCTAACTCCGCCCA
TCCCGCCCCTAACTCCGCCCAGTTCCGCCCATTCTCCGCCCCATGGCTGACTAATTTTTTTTATTTATGC
AGAGGCCGAGGCCGCCTCGGCCTCTGAGCTATTCCAGAAGTAGTGAGGAGGCTTTTTTGGAGGCCTAGGC
TTTTGCAAAAAGCTAACTTGTTTATTGCAGCTTATAATGGTTACAAATAAAGCAATAGCATCACAAATTT
CACAAATAAAGCATTTTTTTCACTGCATTCTAGTTGTGGTTTGTCCAAACTCATCAATGTATCTTATCAT
GTCTGGATCCGCTGCATTAATGAATCGGCCAACGCGCGGGGAGAGGCGGTTTGCGTATTGGGCGCTCTTC
CGCTTCCTCGCTCACTGACTCGCTGCGCTCGGTCGTTCGGCTGCGGCGAGCGGTATCAGCTCACTCAAAG
GCGGTAATACGGTTATCCACAGAATCAGGGGATAACGCAGGAAAGAACATGTGAGCAAAAGGCCAGCAAA
AGGCCAGGAACCGTAAAAAGGCCGCGTTGCTGGCGTTTTTCCATAGGCTCCGCCCCCCTGACGAGCATCA
CAAAAATCGACGCTCAAGTCAGAGGTGGCGAAACCCGACAGGACTATAAAGATACCAGGCGTTTCCCCCT
GGAAGCTCCCTCGTGCGCTCTCCTGTTCCGACCCTGCCGCTTACCGGATACCTGTCCGCCTTTCTCCCTT
CGGGAAGCGTGGCGCTTTCTCATAGCTCACGCTGTAGGTATCTCAGTTCGGTGTAGGTCGTTCGCTCCAA
GCTGGGCTGTGTGCACGAACCCCCCGTTCAGCCCGACCGCTGCGCCTTATCCGGTAACTATCGTCTTGAG
TCCAACCCGGTAAGACACGACTTATCGCCACTGGCAGCAGCCACTGGTAACAGGATTAGCAGAGCGAGGT
ATGTAGGCGGTGCTACAGAGTTCTTGAAGTGGTGGCCTAACTACGGCTACACTAGAAGAACAGTATTTGG
TATCTGCGCTCTGCTGAAGCCAGTTACCTTCGGAAAAAGAGTTGGTAGCTCTTGATCCGGCAAACAAACC
ACCGCTGGTAGCGGTGGTTTTTTTGTTTGCAAGCAGCAGATTACGCGCAGAAAAAAAGGATCTCAAGAAG
ATCCTTTGATCTTTTCTACGGGGTCTGACGCTCAGTGGAACGAAAACTCACGTTAAGGGATTTTGGTCAT
GAGATTATCAAAAAGGATCTTCACCTAGATCCTTTTAAATTAAAAATGAAGTTTTAAATCAATCTAAAGT
ATATATGAGTAAACTTGGTCTGACAGTTACCAATGCTTAATCAGTGAGGCACCTATCTCAGCGATCTGTC
TATTTCGTTCATCCATAGTTGCCTGACTCCCCGTCGTGTAGATAACTACGATACGGGAGGGCTTACCATC
TGGCCCCAGTGCTGCAATGATACCGCGAGACCCACGCTCACCGGCTCCAGATTTATCAGCAATAAACCAG
CCAGCCGGAAGGGCCGAGCGCAGAAGTGGTCCTGCAACTTTATCCGCCTCCATCCAGTCTATTAATTGTT
GCCGGGAAGCTAGAGTAAGTAGTTCGCCAGTTAATAGTTTGCGCAACGTTGTTGCCATTGCTACAGGCAT
CGTGGTGTCACGCTCGTCGTTTGGTATGGCTTCATTCAGCTCCGGTTCCCAACGATCAAGGCGAGTTACA
TGATCCCCCATGTTGTGCAAAAAAGCGGTTAGCTCCTTCGGTCCTCCGATCGTTGTCAGAAGTAAGTTGG
CCGCAGTGTTATCACTCATGGTTATGGCAGCACTGCATAATTCTCTTACTGTCATGCCATCCGTAAGATG
CTTTTCTGTGACTGGTGAGTACTCAACCAAGTCATTCTGAGAATAGTGTATGCGGCGACCGAGTTGCTCT
TGCCCGGCGTCAATACGGGATAATACCGCGCCACATAGCAGAACTTTAAAAGTGCTCATCATTGGAAAAC
GTTCTTCGGGGCGAAAACTCTCAAGGATCTTACCGCTGTTGAGATCCAGTTCGATGTAACCCACTCGTGC
ACCCAACTGATCTTCAGCATCTTTTACTTTCACCAGCGTTTCTGGGTGAGCAAAAACAGGAAGGCAAAAT
GCCGCAAAAAAGGGAATAAGGGCGACACGGAAATGTTGAATACTCATACTCTTCCTTTTTCAATATTATT
GAAGCATTTATCAGGGTTATTGTCTCATGAGCGGATACATATTTGAATGTATTTAGAAAAATAAACAAAT
AGGGGTTCCGCGCACATTTCCCCGAAAAGTGCCACCTGGGTCGACATTGATTATTGACTA
